>Addgene plasmid #229847 | pCG-scr | addgene full sequence | sequence record 457515 | Addgene NGS Result
ATCCAGTTTGGTTAATTAAGGTACCGAGGGCCTATTTCCCATGATTCCTTCATATTTGCATATACGATAC
AAGGCTGTTAGAGAGATAATTAGAATTAATTTGACTGTAAACACAAAGATATTAGTACAAAATACGTGAC
GTAGAAAGTAATAATTTCTTGGGTAGTTTGCAGTTTTAAAATTATGTTTTAAAATGGACTATCATATGCT
TACCGTAACTTGAAAGTATTTCGATTTCTTGGCTTTATATATCTTGTGGAAAGGACGAAACACCGCCTGG
GTTAGAGCTACCGCAGTTTTAGAGCTAGAAATAGCAAGTTAAAATAAGGCTAGTCCGTTATCAACTTGAA
AAAGTGGCACCGAGTCGGTGCTTTTTTGAATTCGCTAGCTAGGTCTTGAAAGGAGTGGGAATTGGCTCCG
GTGCCCGTCAGTGGGCAGAGCGCACATCGCCCACAGTCCCCGAGAAGTTGGGGGGAGGGGTCGGCAATTG
ATCCGGTGCCTAGAGAAGGTGGCGCGGGGTAAACTGGGAAAGTGATGTCGTGTACTGGCTCCGCCTTTTT
CCCGAGGGTGGGGGAGAACCGTATATAAGTGCAGTAGTCGCCGTGAACGTTCTTTTTCGCAACGGGTTTG
CCGCCAGAACACAGGACCGGTTCTAGAGCGCTGCCACCATGGACAAGAAGTACAGCATCGGCCTGGACAT
CGGCACCAACTCTGTGGGCTGGGCCGTGATCACCGACGAGTACAAGGTGCCCAGCAAGAAATTCAAGGTG
CTGGGCAACACCGACCGGCACAGCATCAAGAAGAACCTGATCGGAGCCCTGCTGTTCGACAGCGGCGAAA
CAGCCGAGGCCACCCGGCTGAAGAGAACCGCCAGAAGAAGATACACCAGACGGAAGAACCGGATCTGCTA
TCTGCAAGAGATCTTCAGCAACGAGATGGCCAAGGTGGACGACAGCTTCTTCCACAGACTGGAAGAGTCC
TTCCTGGTGGAAGAGGATAAGAAGCACGAGCGGCACCCCATCTTCGGCAACATCGTGGACGAGGTGGCCT
ACCACGAGAAGTACCCCACCATCTACCACCTGAGAAAGAAACTGGTGGACAGCACCGACAAGGCCGACCT
GCGGCTGATCTATCTGGCCCTGGCCCACATGATCAAGTTCCGGGGCCACTTCCTGATCGAGGGCGACCTG
AACCCCGACAACAGCGACGTGGACAAGCTGTTCATCCAGCTGGTGCAGACCTACAACCAGCTGTTCGAGG
AAAACCCCATCAACGCCAGCGGCGTGGACGCCAAGGCCATCCTGTCTGCCAGACTGAGCAAGAGCAGACG
GCTGGAAAATCTGATCGCCCAGCTGCCCGGCGAGAAGAAGAATGGCCTGTTCGGAAACCTGATTGCCCTG
AGCCTGGGCCTGACCCCCAACTTCAAGAGCAACTTCGACCTGGCCGAGGATGCCAAACTGCAGCTGAGCA
AGGACACCTACGACGACGACCTGGACAACCTGCTGGCCCAGATCGGCGACCAGTACGCCGACCTGTTTCT
GGCCGCCAAGAACCTGTCCGACGCCATCCTGCTGAGCGACATCCTGAGAGTGAACACCGAGATCACCAAG
GCCCCCCTGAGCGCCTCTATGATCAAGAGATACGACGAGCACCACCAGGACCTGACCCTGCTGAAAGCTC
TCGTGCGGCAGCAGCTGCCTGAGAAGTACAAAGAGATTTTCTTCGACCAGAGCAAGAACGGCTACGCCGG
CTACATTGACGGCGGAGCCAGCCAGGAAGAGTTCTACAAGTTCATCAAGCCCATCCTGGAAAAGATGGAC
GGCACCGAGGAACTGCTCGTGAAGCTGAACAGAGAGGACCTGCTGCGGAAGCAGCGGACCTTCGACAACG
GCAGCATCCCCCACCAGATCCACCTGGGAGAGCTGCACGCCATTCTGCGGCGGCAGGAAGATTTTTACCC
ATTCCTGAAGGACAACCGGGAAAAGATCGAGAAGATCCTGACCTTCCGCATCCCCTACTACGTGGGCCCT
CTGGCCAGGGGAAACAGCAGATTCGCCTGGATGACCAGAAAGAGCGAGGAAACCATCACCCCCTGGAACT
TCGAGGAAGTGGTGGACAAGGGCGCTTCCGCCCAGAGCTTCATCGAGCGGATGACCAACTTCGATAAGAA
CCTGCCCAACGAGAAGGTGCTGCCCAAGCACAGCCTGCTGTACGAGTACTTCACCGTGTATAACGAGCTG
ACCAAAGTGAAATACGTGACCGAGGGAATGAGAAAGCCCGCCTTCCTGAGCGGCGAGCAGAAAAAGGCCA
TCGTGGACCTGCTGTTCAAGACCAACCGGAAAGTGACCGTGAAGCAGCTGAAAGAGGACTACTTCAAGAA
AATCGAGTGCTTCGACTCCGTGGAAATCTCCGGCGTGGAAGATCGGTTCAACGCCTCCCTGGGCACATAC
CACGATCTGCTGAAAATTATCAAGGACAAGGACTTCCTGGACAATGAGGAAAACGAGGACATTCTGGAAG
ATATCGTGCTGACCCTGACACTGTTTGAGGACAGAGAGATGATCGAGGAACGGCTGAAAACCTATGCCCA
CCTGTTCGACGACAAAGTGATGAAGCAGCTGAAGCGGCGGAGATACACCGGCTGGGGCAGGCTGAGCCGG
AAGCTGATCAACGGCATCCGGGACAAGCAGTCCGGCAAGACAATCCTGGATTTCCTGAAGTCCGACGGCT
TCGCCAACAGAAACTTCATGCAGCTGATCCACGACGACAGCCTGACCTTTAAAGAGGACATCCAGAAAGC
CCAGGTGTCCGGCCAGGGCGATAGCCTGCACGAGCACATTGCCAATCTGGCCGGCAGCCCCGCCATTAAG
AAGGGCATCCTGCAGACAGTGAAGGTGGTGGACGAGCTCGTGAAAGTGATGGGCCGGCACAAGCCCGAGA
ACATCGTGATCGAAATGGCCAGAGAGAACCAGACCACCCAGAAGGGACAGAAGAACAGCCGCGAGAGAAT
GAAGCGGATCGAAGAGGGCATCAAAGAGCTGGGCAGCCAGATCCTGAAAGAACACCCCGTGGAAAACACC
CAGCTGCAGAACGAGAAGCTGTACCTGTACTACCTGCAGAATGGGCGGGATATGTACGTGGACCAGGAAC
TGGACATCAACCGGCTGTCCGACTACGATGTGGACCATATCGTGCCTCAGAGCTTTCTGAAGGACGACTC
CATCGACAACAAGGTGCTGACCAGAAGCGACAAGAACCGGGGCAAGAGCGACAACGTGCCCTCCGAAGAG
GTCGTGAAGAAGATGAAGAACTACTGGCGGCAGCTGCTGAACGCCAAGCTGATTACCCAGAGAAAGTTCG
ACAATCTGACCAAGGCCGAGAGAGGCGGCCTGAGCGAACTGGATAAGGCCGGCTTCATCAAGAGACAGCT
GGTGGAAACCCGGCAGATCACAAAGCACGTGGCACAGATCCTGGACTCCCGGATGAACACTAAGTACGAC
GAGAATGACAAGCTGATCCGGGAAGTGAAAGTGATCACCCTGAAGTCCAAGCTGGTGTCCGATTTCCGGA
AGGATTTCCAGTTTTACAAAGTGCGCGAGATCAACAACTACCACCACGCCCACGACGCCTACCTGAACGC
CGTCGTGGGAACCGCCCTGATCAAAAAGTACCCTAAGCTGGAAAGCGAGTTCGTGTACGGCGACTACAAG
GTGTACGACGTGCGGAAGATGATCGCCAAGAGCGAGCAGGAAATCGGCAAGGCTACCGCCAAGTACTTCT
TCTACAGCAACATCATGAACTTTTTCAAGACCGAGATTACCCTGGCCAACGGCGAGATCCGGAAGCGGCC
TCTGATCGAGACAAACGGCGAAACCGGGGAGATCGTGTGGGATAAGGGCCGGGATTTTGCCACCGTGCGG
AAAGTGCTGAGCATGCCCCAAGTGAATATCGTGAAAAAGACCGAGGTGCAGACAGGCGGCTTCAGCAAAG
AGTCTATCCTGCCCAAGAGGAACAGCGATAAGCTGATCGCCAGAAAGAAGGACTGGGACCCTAAGAAGTA
CGGCGGCTTCGACAGCCCCACCGTGGCCTATTCTGTGCTGGTGGTGGCCAAAGTGGAAAAGGGCAAGTCC
AAGAAACTGAAGAGTGTGAAAGAGCTGCTGGGGATCACCATCATGGAAAGAAGCAGCTTCGAGAAGAATC
CCATCGACTTTCTGGAAGCCAAGGGCTACAAAGAAGTGAAAAAGGACCTGATCATCAAGCTGCCTAAGTA
CTCCCTGTTCGAGCTGGAAAACGGCCGGAAGAGAATGCTGGCCTCTGCCGGCGAACTGCAGAAGGGAAAC
GAACTGGCCCTGCCCTCCAAATATGTGAACTTCCTGTACCTGGCCAGCCACTATGAGAAGCTGAAGGGCT
CCCCCGAGGATAATGAGCAGAAACAGCTGTTTGTGGAACAGCACAAGCACTACCTGGACGAGATCATCGA
GCAGATCAGCGAGTTCTCCAAGAGAGTGATCCTGGCCGACGCTAATCTGGACAAAGTGCTGTCCGCCTAC
AACAAGCACCGGGATAAGCCCATCAGAGAGCAGGCCGAGAATATCATCCACCTGTTTACCCTGACCAATC
TGGGAGCCCCTGCCGCCTTCAAGTACTTTGACACCACCATCGACCGGAAGAGGTACACCAGCACCAAAGA
GGTGCTGGACGCCACCCTGATCCACCAGAGCATCACCGGCCTGTACGAGACACGGATCGACCTGTCTCAG
CTGGGAGGCGACAAGCGACCTGCCGCCACAAAGAAGGCTGGACAGGCTAAGAAGAAGAAAGATTACAAAG
ACGATGACGATAAGGGATCCTGACAAGCTTCAGCCTCGACTGTGCCTTCTAGTTGCCAGCCATCTGTTGT
TTGCCCCTCCCCCGTGCCTTCCTTGACCCTGGAAGGTGCCACTCCCACTGTCCTTTCCTAATAAAATGAG
GAAATTGCATCGCATTGTCTGAGTAGGTGTCATTCTATTCTGGGGGGTGGGGTGGGGCAGGACAGCAAGG
GGGAGGATTGGGAAGACAATAGCAGGCATGCTGGGGATGCGGTGGGCTCTATGGCTTCTGAGGCGGAAAG
AACCAGCTGGGGCTCTAGACCGTAAAAAGGCCGCGTTGCTGGCGTTTTTCCATAGGCTCCGCCCCCCTGA
CGAGCATCACAAAAATCGACGCTCAAGTCAGAGGTGGCGAAACCCGACAGGACTATAAAGATACCAGGCG
TTTCCCCCTGGAAGCTCCCTCGTGCGCTCTCCTGTTCCGACCCTGCCGCTTACCGGATACCTGTCCGCCT
TTCTCCCTTCGGGAAGCGTGGCGCTTTCTCATAGCTCACGCTGTAGGTATCTCAGTTCGGTGTAGGTCGT
TCGCTCCAAGCTGGGCTGTGTGCACGAACCCCCCGTTCAGCCCGACCGCTGCGCCTTATCCGGTAACTAT
CGTCTTGAGTCCAACCCGGTAAGACACGACTTATCGCCACTGGCAGCAGCCACTGGTAACAGGATTAGCA
GAGCGAGGTATGTAGGCGGTGCTACAGAGTTCTTGAAGTGGTGGCCTAACTACGGCTACACTAGAAGAAC
AGTATTTGGTATCTGCGCTCTGCTGAAGCCAGTTACCTTCGGAAAAAGAGTTGGTAGCTCTTGATCCGGC
AAACAAACCACCGCTGGTAGCGGTGGTTTTTTTGTTTGCAAGCAGCAGATTACGCGCAGAAAAAAAGGAT
CTCAAGAAGATCCTTTGATCTTTTCTACGGGGTCTGACGCTCAGTGGAACGAAAACTCACGTTAAGGGAT
TTTGGTCATGAGATTATCAAAAAGGATCTTCACCTAGATCCTTTTAAATTAAAAATGAAGTTTTAAATCA
ATCTAAAGTATATATGAGTAAACTTGGTCTGACAGTTACCAATGCTTAATCAGTGAGGCACCTATCTCAG
CGATCTGTCTATTTCGTTCATCCATAGTTGCCTGACTCCCCGTCGTGTAGATAACTACGATACGGGAGGG
CTTACCATCTGGCCCCAGTGCTGCAATGATACCGCGAGACCCACGCTCACCGGCTCCAGATTTATCAGCA
ATAAACCAGCCAGCCGGAAGGGCCGAGCGCAGAAGTGGTCCTGCAACTTTATCCGCCTCCATCCAGTCTA
TTAATTGTTGCCGGGAAGCTAGAGTAAGTAGTTCGCCAGTTAATAGTTTGCGCAACGTTGTTGCCATTGC
TACAGGCATCGTGGTGTCACGCTCGTCGTTTGGTATGGCTTCATTCAGCTCCGGTTCCCAACGATCAAGG
CGAGTTACATGATCCCCCATGTTGTGCAAAAAAGCGGTTAGCTCCTTCGGTCCTCCGATCGTTGTCAGAA
GTAAGTTGGCCGCAGTGTTATCACTCATGGTTATGGCAGCACTGCATAATTCTCTTACTGTCATGCCATC
CGTAAGATGCTTTTCTGTGACTGGTGAGTACTCAACCAAGTCATTCTGAGAATAGTGTATGCGGCGACCG
AGTTGCTCTTGCCCGGCGTCAATACGGGATAATACCGCGCCACATAGCAGAACTTTAAAAGTGCTCATCA
TTGGAAAACGTTCTTCGGGGCGAAAACTCTCAAGGATCTTACCGCTGTTGAGATCCAGTTCGATGTAACC
CACTCGTGCACCCAACTGATCTTCAGCATCTTTTACTTTCACCAGCGTTTCTGGGTGAGCAAAAACAGGA
AGGCAAAATGCCGCAAAAAAGGGAATAAGGGCGACACGGAAATGTTGAATACTCATACTCTTCCTTTTTC
AATATTATTGAAGCATTTATCAGGGTTATTGTCTCATGAGCGGATACATATTTGAATGTATTTAGAAAAA
TAAACAAATAGGGGTTCCGCGCACATTTCCCCGAAAAGTGCCACCTAAATTGTAAGCGTTAACTCGAGAC
AGGGACAGCAGAG
Features (pLannotate 1.2.2; 10 found; start..end, strand, type, name):
     26..266     +  promoter       U6 promoter: RNA polymerase III promoter for human U6 snRNA
    296..371     +  misc_RNA       gRNA scaffold: guide RNA scaffold for the Streptococcus pyogenes CRISPR/Cas9 system
    389..407     +  CDS            small t antigen (fragment): SV40 (simian virus 40) small t antigen
    433..644     +  promoter       EF-1α core promoter: core promoter for human elongation factor EF-1α
    669..4772    +  CDS            Cas9: Cas9 (Csn1) endonuclease from the Streptococcus pyogenes Type II CRISPR/Cas system generates RNA-guided double strand breaks in DNA
   4870..5094    +  polyA_signal   bGH poly(A) signal: bovine growth hormone polyadenylation signal
   5098..5119    +  promoter       SV40 promoter (fragment): SV40 enhancer and early promoter
   5157..5745    -  rep_origin     ori: high-copy-number ColE1/pMB1/pBR322/pUC origin of replication
   5916..6776    -  CDS            AmpR: β-lactamase; bla; confers resistance to ampicillin, carbenicillin, and related antibiotics
   6777..6881    -  promoter       AmpR promoter: bla
