[The description below was written by a language model from this plasmid's Addgene catalogue record and pLannotate feature annotations shown in this document.]
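Description:
pCG-scr is a compact mammalian CRISPR expression plasmid derived from LentiCRISPRv2. The sequences required for lentiviral packaging and the puromycin selection cassette have been removed, leaving a plasmid of roughly 6.9 kb, much smaller than the parental backbone. It is therefore a plasmid for direct introduction into cells rather than a lentiviral transfer vector, and the feature table accordingly shows no LTRs, packaging signal or mammalian drug-resistance marker. In bacteria it is maintained through a high-copy ColE1/pUC-type origin and selected with ampicillin, using a β-lactamase gene driven by its own bla promoter.

The payload consists of two expression units arranged in the same orientation. A human U6 RNA polymerase III promoter drives a single guide RNA made up of a 20-nucleotide scrambled spacer fused to the Streptococcus pyogenes gRNA scaffold. Downstream, the EF-1α core promoter drives wild-type S. pyogenes Cas9, which is terminated by a bovine growth hormone polyadenylation signal. Two very short annotated matches, to SV40 small t antigen and to the SV40 promoter, are only fragments and probably represent leftover or incidental sequence rather than functional elements. The annotation lists no epitope tags or reporters on Cas9.

The guide is described as scrambled, although the record lists the insert species as human. The construct would therefore typically serve as a non-targeting negative control, supplying active Cas9 nuclease and a guide RNA without directing cleavage to a gene of interest, for comparison with matched plasmids carrying targeting guides. The record does not describe specific experiments or partner constructs.
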