Addgene plasmid #229847: pCG-scr
Purpose: Expresses wild-type Cas9 and scrambled gRNA.
Depositing lab: Natsuko Chiba. Depositing organization: Tohoku University.
Backbone
  Vector backbone: LentiCRISPRv2
  Backbone manufacturer: Addgene Plasmid #52961
  Backbone size w/o insert (bp): 12993
  Total vector size (bp): 6937
  Modifications to backbone: Remove sequences required for lentiviral packaging and puromycin selection.
  Vector type: Mammalian Expression, CRISPR
Growth in bacteria
  Bacterial resistance: Ampicillin, 100 μg/mL
  Growth temperature: 37°C
  Growth strain: NEB Stable
  Copy number: High Copy
Gene/Insert
  Gene/Insert name: guide RNA with scrambled sequence
  gRNA/shRNA sequence: cctgggttagagctaccgca
  Species: H. sapiens (human)
Terms and licenses: Academic/Nonprofit Terms; Industry Terms: Not Available to Industry
How to cite: pCG-scr was a gift from Natsuko Chiba (Addgene plasmid # 229847 ; http://n2t.net/addgene:229847 ; RRID:Addgene_229847)
